>Addgene plasmid #86193 | pICSL1P7_AtU626 | addgene full sequence | sequence record 192851 | Addgene NGS Result
ATGGCTTCCTCCGAGGACGTTATCAAAGAGTTCATGCGTTTCAAAGTTCGTATGGAAGGTTCCGTTAACG
GTCACGAGTTCGAAATCGAAGGTGAAGGTGAAGGTCGTCCGTACGAAGGTACCCAGACCGCTAAACTGAA
AGTTACCAAAGGTGGTCCGCTGCCGTTCGCTTGGGACATCCTGTCCCCGCAGTTCCAGTACGGTTCCAAA
GCTTACGTTAAACACCCGGCTGACATCCCGGACTACCTGAAACTGTCCTTCCCGGAAGGTTTCAAATGGG
AACGTGTTATGAACTTCGAGGACGGTGGTGTTGTTACCGTTACCCAGGACTCCTCCCTGCAAGACGGTGA
GTTCATCTACAAAGTTAAACTGCGTGGTACCAACTTCCCGTCCGACGGTCCGGTTATGCAGAAAAAAACC
ATGGGTTGGGAAGCTTCCACCGAACGTATGTACCCGGAGGACGGTGCTCTGAAAGGTGAAATCAAAATGC
GTCTGAAACTGAAAGACGGTGGTCACTACGACGCTGAAGTTAAAACCACCTACATGGCTAAAAAACCGGT
TCAGCTGCCGGGTGCTTACAAAACCGACATCAAACTGGACATCACCTCCCACAACGAGGACTACACCATC
GTTGAACAGTACGAACGTGCTGAAGGTCGTCACTCCACCGGTGCTTAATAACGCTGATAGTGCTAGTGTA
GATCGCTACTAGAGCCAGGCATCAAATAAAACGAAAGGCTCAGTCGAAAGACTGGGCCTTTCGTTTTATC
TGTTGTTTGTCGGTGAACGCTCTCTACTAGAGTCACACTGGCTCACCTTCGGGTGGGCCTTTCTGCGTTT
ATACGTCTCAGTTTTAGAGCTAGAAATAGCAAGTTAAAATAAGGCTAGTCCGTTATCAACTTGAAAAAGT
GGCACCGAGTCGGTGCTTTTTTTCTAGACCCAGCTTTCTTGTACAAAGTTGGCATTACGCTTGCCTTGTC
TTCTGCACGAAGTGGTTTAAACTATCAGTGTTTGACAGGATATATTGGCGGGTAAACCTAAGAGAAAAGA
GCGTTTATTAGAATAATCGGATATTTAAAAGGGCGTGAAAAGGTTTATCCGTTCGTCCATTTGTATGTGC
ATGCCAACCACAGGGTTCCCCAGATCAGGCGCTGGCTGCTGAACCCCCAGCCGGAACTGACCCCACAAGG
CCCTAGCGTTTGCAATGCACCAGGTCATCATTGACCCAGGCGTGTTCCACCAGGCCGCTGCCTCGCAACT
CTTCGCAGGCTTCGCCGACCTGCTCGCGCCACTTCTTCACGCGGGTGGAATCCGATCCGCACATGAGGCG
GAAGGTTTCCAGCTTGAGCGGGTACGGCTCCCGGTGCGAGCTGAAATAGTCGAACATCCGTCGGGCCGTC
GGCGACAGCTTGCGGTACTTCTCCCATATGAATTTCGTGTAGTGGTCGCCAGCAAACAGCACGACGATTT
CCTCGTCGATCAGGACCTGGCAACGGGACGTTTTCTTGCCACGGTCCAGGACGCGGAAGCGGTGCAGCAG
CGACACCGATTCCAGGTGCCCAACGCGGTCGGACGTGAAGCCCATCGCCGTCGCCTGTAGGCGCGACAGG
CATTCCTCGGCCTTCGTGTAATACCGGCCATTGATCGACCAGCCCAGGTCCTGGCAAAGCTCGTAGAACG
TGAAGGTGATCGGCTCGCCGATAGGGGTGCGCTTCGCGTACTCCAACACCTGCTGCCACACCAGTTCGTC
ATCGTCGGCCCGCAGCTCGACGCCGGTGTAGGTGATCTTCACGTCCTTGTTGACGTGGAAAATGACCTTG
TTTTGCAGCGCCTCGCGCGGGATTTTCTTGTTGCGCGTGGTGAACAGGGCAGAGCGGGCCGTGTCGTTTG
GCATCGCTCGCATCGTGTCCGGCCACGGCGCAATATCGAACAAGGAAAGCTGCATTTCCTTGATCTGCTG
CTTCGTGTGTTTCAGCAACGCGGCCTGCTTGGCCTCGCTGACCTGTTTTGCCAGGTCCTCGCCGGCGGTT
TTTCGCTTCTTGGTCGTCATAGTTCCTCGCGTGTCGATGGTCATCGACTTCGCCAAACCTGCCGCCTCCT
GTTCAAGACGACGCGAACGCTCCACGGCGGCCGATGGCGCGGGCAGGGCAGGGGGAGCCAGTTGCACGCT
GTCGCGCTCGATCTTGGCCGTAGCTTGCTGGACCATCGAGCCGACGGACTGGAAGGTTTCGCGGGGCGCA
CGCATGACGGTGCGGCTTGCGATGGTTTCGGCATCCTCGGCGGAAAACCCCGCGTCGATCAGTTCTTGCC
TGTATGCCTTCCGGTCAAACGTCCGATTCATTCACCCTCCTTGCGGGATTGCCCCGACTCACGCCGGGGC
AATGTGCCCTTATTCCTGATTTGACCCGCCTGGTGCCTTGGTGTCCAGATAATCCACCTTATCGGCAATG
AAGTCGGTCCCGTAGACCGTCTGGCCGTCCTTCTCGTACTTGGTATTCCGAATCTTGCCCTGCACGAATA
CCAGCGACCCCTTGCCCAAATACTTGCCGTGGGCCTCGGCCTGAGAGCCAAAACACTTGATGCGGAAGAA
GTCGGTGCGCTCCTGCTTGTCGCCGGCATCGTTGCGCCACATCTAGGATCTGCCAGGAACCGTAAAAAGG
CCGCGTTGCTGGCGTTTTTCCATAGGCTCCGCCCCCCTGACGAGCATCACAAAAATCGACGCTCAAGTCA
GAGGTGGCGAAACCCGACAGGACTATAAAGATACCAGGCGTTTCCCCCTGGAAGCTCCCTCGTGCGCTCT
CCTGTTCCGACCCTGCCGCTTACCGGATACCTGTCCGCCTTTCTCCCTTCGGGAAGCGTGGCGCTTTCTC
ATAGCTCACGCTGTAGGTATCTCAGTTCGGTGTAGGTCGTTCGCTCCAAGCTGGGCTGTGTGCACGAACC
CCCCGTTCAGCCCGACCGCTGCGCCTTATCCGGTAACTATCGTCTTGAGTCCAACCCGGTAAGACACGAC
TTATCGCCACTGGCAGCAGCCACTGGTAACAGGATTAGCAGAGCGAGGTATGTAGGCGGTGCTACAGAGT
TCTTGAAGTGGTGGCCTAACTACGGCTACACTAGAAGAACAGTATTTGGTATCTGCGCTCTGCTGAAGCC
AGTTACCTTCGGAAAAAGAGTTGGTAGCTCTTGATCCGGCAAACAAACCACCGCTGGTAGCGGTGGTTTT
TTTGTTTGCAAGCAGCAGATTACGCGCAGAAAAAAAGGATCTCAAGAAGATCCTTTGATCTTTTCTACGG
GGTCTGACGCTCAGTGGAACGAAAACTCACGTTAAGGGATTTTGGTCATGAGATTATCAAAAAGGATCTT
CACCTAGATCCTTTTAAATTAAAAATGAAGTTTTAAATCAATCTAAAGTATATATGAGTAAACTTGGTCT
GACAGTTACCAATGCTTAATCAGTGAGGCACCTATCTCAGCGATCTGTCTATTTCGTTCATCCATAGTTG
CCTGACTCCCCGTCGTGTAGATAACTACGATACGGGAGGGCTTACCATCTGGCCCCAGTGCTGCAATGAT
ACCGCGAGAACCACGCTCACCGGCTCCAGATTTATCAGCAATAAACCAGCCAGCCGGAAGGGCCGAGCGC
AGAAGTGGTCCTGCAACTTTATCCGCCTCCATCCAGTCTATTAATTGTTGCCGGGAAGCTAGAGTAAGTA
GTTCGCCAGTTAATAGTTTGCGCAACGTTGTTGCCATTGCTACAGGCATCGTGGTGTCACGCTCGTCGTT
TGGTATGGCTTCATTCAGCTCCGGTTCCCAACGATCAAGGCGAGTTACATGATCCCCCATGTTGTGCAAA
AAAGCGGTTAGCTCCTTCGGTCCTCCGATCGTTGTCAGAAGTAAGTTGGCCGCAGTGTTATCACTCATGG
TTATGGCAGCACTGCATAATTCTCTTACTGTCATGCCATCCGTAAGATGCTTTTCTGTGACTGGTGAGTA
CTCAACCAAGTCATTCTGAGAATAGTGTATGCGGCGACCGAGTTGCTCTTGCCCGGCGTCAATACGGGAT
AATACCGCGCCACATAGCAGAACTTTAAAAGTGCTCATCATTGGAAAACGTTCTTCGGGGCGAAAACTCT
CAAGGATCTTACCGCTGTTGAGATCCAGTTCGATGTAACCCACTCGTGCACCCAACTGATCTTCAGCATC
TTTTACTTTCACCAGCGTTTCTGGGTGAGCAAAAACAGGAAGGCAAAATGCCGCAAAAAAGGGAATAAGG
GCGACACGGAAATGTTGAATACTCATACTCTTCCTTTTTCAATATTATTGAAGCATTTATCAAGGTTATT
GTCTCATGAGCGGATACATATTTGAATGTATTTAGAAAAATAAACAAATAGGGGTTCCGCGCACGAATTG
GCCAGCGCTGCCATTTTTGGGGTGAGGCCGTTCGCGGCCGAGGGGCGCAGCCCCTGGGGGGATGGGAGGC
CCGCGTTAGCGGGCCGGGAGGGTTCGAGAAGGGGGGGCACCCCCCTTCGGCGTGCGCGGTCACGCGCACA
GGGCGCAGCCCTGGTTAAAAACAAGGTTTATAAATATTGGTTTAAAAGCAGGTTAAAAGACAGGTTAGCG
GTGGCCGAAAAACGGGCGGAAACCCTTGCAAATGCTGGATTTTCTGCCTGTGGACAGCCCCTCAAATGTC
AATAGGTGCGCCCCTCATCTGTCAGCACTCTGCCCCTCAAGTGTCAAGGATCGCGCCCCTCATCTGTCAG
TAGTCGCGCCCCTCAAGTGTCAATACCGCAGGGCACTTATCCCCAGGCTTGTCCACATCATCTGTGGGAA
ACTCGCGTAAAATCAGGCGTTTTCGCCGATTTGCGAGGCTGGCCAGCTCCACGTCGCCGGCCGAAATCGA
GCCTGCCCCTCATCTGTCAACGCCGCGCCGGGTGAGTCGGCCCCTCAAGTGTCAACGTCCGCCCCTCATC
TGTCAGTGAGGGCCAAGTTTTCCGCGAGGTATCCACAACGCCGGCGGCCGCGGTGTCTCGCACACGGCTT
CGACGGCGTTTCTGGCGCGTTTGCAGGGCCATAGACGGCCGCCAGCCCAGCGGCGAGGGCAACCAGCCCG
GTGAGCGTCGCAAAGGAGATCCTGATCTGACTGATGGGCTGCCTGTATCGAGTGGTGATTTTGTGCCGAG
CTGCCGGTCGGGGAGCTGTTGGCTGGCTGGTGGCAGGATATATTGTGGTGTAAACAAATTGACGCTTAGA
CAACTTAATAACACATTGCGGACGTTTTTAATGTACTGGGGTGGATGCAGTGGGCCCCACTCTGTGAAGA
CAAGAGCGAATTCCATATGGGAGCATCTTCATTCTTAAGATATGAAGATAATCTTCAAAAGGCCCCTGGG
AATCTGAAAGAAGAGAAGCAGGCCCATTTATATGGGAAAGAACAATAGTATTTCTTATATAGGCCCATTT
AAGTTGAAAACAATCTTCAAAAGTCCCACATCGCTTAGATAAGAAAACGAAGCTGAGTTTATATACAGCT
AGAGTCGAAGTAGTGATTGTGAGACGGATATCAATACGCAAACCGCCTCTCCCCGCGCGTTGGCCGATTC
ATTAATGCAGCTGGCACGACAGGTTTCCCGACTGGAAAGCGGGCAGTGAGCGCAACGCAATTAATGTGAG
TTAGCTCACTCATTAGGCACCCCAGGCTTTACACTTTATGCTTCCGGCTCGTATGTTGTGTGGAATTGTG
AGCGGATAACAATTTCACACATACTAGAGAAAGAGGAGAAATACTAG
Features (pLannotate 1.2.2; 18 found; start..end, strand, type, name):
      1..675     +  CDS            mRFP1: mRFP1 is a basic (constitutively fluorescent) red fluorescent protein published in 2002, derived from Discosoma sp.. It is reported to be a somewhat slowly-maturing monomer with low acid sensitivity.
    723..794     +  terminator     rrnB T1 terminator: transcription terminator T1 from the E. coli rrnB gene
    810..837     +  terminator     T7Te terminator: phage T7 early transcription terminator
    851..926     +  misc_RNA       gRNA scaffold: guide RNA scaffold for the Streptococcus pyogenes CRISPR/Cas9 system
    938..959     -  protein_bind   attB2 (fragment): mutant version of attB; recombination site for the Gateway® BP reaction BP Clonase™
   1013..1037    +  misc_feature   RB T-DNA repeat: right border repeat from nopaline C58 T-DNA
   1149..1169    -  CDS            TetR (fragment): tetracycline resistance regulatory protein; tetR
   1196..2341    -  CDS            trfA: TRFA_ECOLX - Experimental evidence at protein level: Swiss-Prot protein existence level 1. Also involved in plasmid copy number control, promoting intermolecular coupling of protein bound iterons at oriV, which inhibits replication initiation. From Escherichia coli.
   2677..3265    -  rep_origin     ori: high-copy-number ColE1/pMB1/pBR322/pUC origin of replication
   3436..4296    -  CDS            AmpR: β-lactamase; bla; confers resistance to ampicillin, carbenicillin, and related antibiotics
   4297..4401    -  promoter       AmpR promoter: bla
   4488..5119    -  rep_origin     oriV: incP origin of replication
   5211..5235    +  misc_feature   LB T-DNA repeat: left border repeat from nopaline C58 T-DNA
   5477..5493    +  promoter       AtU6 promoter (fragment): consensus promoter from the three Arabidopsis U6 snRNA genes (Waibel and Filipowicz, 1990; Nekrasov et al., 2013)
   5562..5649    +  CDS            lacI (fragment): lac repressor; lacI; The lac repressor binds to the lac operator to inhibit transcription in E. coli. This inhibition can be relieved by adding lactose or isopropyl-β-D-thiogalactopyranoside (IPTG).
   5662..5683    +  protein_bind   CAP binding site: CAP binding activates transcription in the presence of cAMP. E. coli catabolite activator protein
   5698..5728    +  promoter       lac promoter: promoter for the E. coli lac operon
   5736..5752    +  protein_bind   lac operator: The lac repressor binds to the lac operator to inhibit transcription in E. coli. This inhibition can be relieved by adding lactose or isopropyl-β-D-thiogalactopyranoside (IPTG). lac repressor encoded by lacI
