[The description below was written by a language model from this plasmid's Addgene catalogue record and pLannotate feature annotations shown in this document.]
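Description:
pICSL1P7_AtU626 is an empty CRISPR guide-acceptor plasmid built on the pICSL47791 backbone and intended for assembling single guide RNA expression units for plants. It is a binary-style vector. Nopaline-type left and right T-DNA border repeats flank the cargo region, and the backbone carries both a high-copy ColE1/pUC origin for E. coli and the broad-host-range incP oriV with its trfA replication initiator, a pairing that generally allows maintenance in Agrobacterium. Bacterial selection is by ampicillin through the bla gene and its native promoter. No plant selectable marker is annotated. The "RFP" listed as the selectable marker is better understood as a visual screening marker in bacteria.

Between the borders, the annotation detects a fragment matching the Arabidopsis U6 snRNA consensus promoter, consistent with the AtU6-26 Pol III promoter implied by the name. Next comes a bacterial cassette made up of a lacI remnant, CAP binding site, lac promoter and lac operator driving mRFP1, closed by the rrnB T1 and T7Te terminators. Immediately downstream lies the Streptococcus pyogenes Cas9 guide RNA scaffold. This arrangement implies that the mRFP1 cassette is a dropout placeholder. Replacing it with a target-specific spacer would join the U6 promoter to spacer and scaffold as a complete sgRNA unit, and correct clones would appear as non-red colonies. The record does not state the cloning enzymes or overhangs used, although the name suggests a position-defined module in a modular assembly system. No Cas9 gene is present, so the nuclease must come from another construct. Short attB2 and TetR fragments are also annotated and look like backbone remnants.
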