Addgene plasmid #86193: pICSL1P7_AtU626
Purpose: (Empty Backbone) U626 Guide acceptor
Depositing lab: Mark Youles. Depositing organization: Sainsbury Laboratory, Norwich.
Backbone
  Vector backbone: pICSL47791
  Vector type: CRISPR
  Selectable markers: RFP
Growth in bacteria
  Bacterial resistance: Ampicillin, 100 μg/mL
  Growth temperature: 37°C
  Growth strain: DH5alpha
  Copy number: High Copy
Gene/Insert
  Gene/Insert name: None
Terms and licenses: Academic/Nonprofit Terms; Industry Terms: Not Available to Industry
How to cite: pICSL1P7_AtU626 was a gift from Mark Youles (Addgene plasmid # 86193 ; http://n2t.net/addgene:86193 ; RRID:Addgene_86193)
